>Addgene plasmid #124444 | pJET1.2_Bod1l_Anti-Sense | addgene full sequence | sequence record 242278 | Addgene NGS Result
TAATACGACTCACTATAGGGAGAGCGGCCGCCAGATCTTCCGGATGGCTCGAGTTTTTCAGCAAGATCAC
TGTGAGTTCGTCATCAGAATCACTGTAGTACTTTGAGTAAAGATACGGTTTGTGAACATAAGCATGCCGT
ACGCCTCTGGCTTTTCCATCACTAGAATCACCAGGTTGAACTTTTGCTTTATTCTGCTTGTTTTTCTCTT
CATCCTCTGATGTAATCTCTCCTTCTTCCATGCTCTCAGACACGACAACTTCCTCCTCTGTGTCTTCTTC
AAAGGACGAAAGGTCACTGGTGTGGACAGAGCTGACTGTGATATCAGTGAGACCATCCACATCAGAATCT
AACAAAGAACAATCTTCTTTTGTCCCCTCAGCAGCCCTGGCTCTGCTGTTGCTCTTTTCAGAAGGAAGCT
TTGTGCTCTCCACTTCTTTGTCCTTTGCTTGTCTCTCATCTTTCACTTTCTGTGTATCTTCATTCCTTTT
AGAGTGATCAATTTTTTTTTCAGTCTTTTCCTTCTTCTCTTTCTTTCTCTCTCCTTTCTCATTACCATCG
GGTTTCTTTTCTCCTTTGTCCATTGATTTAATTTTTGGGTCAGTGCTTTCCTGCTGAGCATCCTTACTTA
GTAACAGTAAGCTATTATTCTCTTTCATATGATTTTTAGTTTCTTCCACTGGACAAGGGAGATCACTGGG
TTCTTCTGACTTGAGAGCAGCTTCTAGCCCATCTCCTCCAGAATCAGAGGTAGCCTTTTCTCTCTCAGTC
GCATCTTCTGAGCCTCTCTCCTTGTCTGTGCTAACGTCAGTGCTTGGCTGAGATGAGAGTTTTCTGGATG
TTCTCTCACTGACCTTGGCATTTGACATTTCTGTTGAAGCTCTGGCAGCGTTAGCTTCTTGGTTAAGAGA
AGTTATGGTTTCCAAGATTGACATGGCATCATCTTTCTAGAAGATCTCCTACAATATTCTCAGCTGCCAT
GGAAAATCGATGTTCTTCTTTTATTCTCTCAAGATTTTCAGGCTGTATATTAAAACTTATATTAAGAACT
ATGCTAACCACCTCATCAGGAACCGTTGTAGGTGGCGTGGGTTTTCTTGGCAATCGACTCTCATGAAAAC
TACGAGCTAAATATTCAATATGTTCCTCTTGACCAACTTTATTCTGCATTTTTTTTGAACGAGGTTTAGA
GCAAGCTTCAGGAAACTGAGACAGGAATTTTATTAAAAATTTAAATTTTGAAGAAAGTTCAGGGTTAATA
GCATCCATTTTTTGCTTTGCAAGTTCCTCAGCATTCTTAACAAAAGACGTCTCTTTTGACATGTTTAAAG
TTTAAACCTCCTGTGTGAAATTATTATCCGCTCATAATTCCACACATTATACGAGCCGGAAGCATAAAGT
GTAAAGCCTGGGGTGCCTAATGAGTGAGCTAAGGAAGGTGCGAACAAGTCCCTGATATGAGATCATGTTT
GTCATCTGGAGCCATAGAACAGGGTTCATC
[978 nt withheld, positions 1501-2478]
TAAAAACTGGGGATAACGCCTTAAATGGCGAAGAAACGGTCTAAATAGGCTGATTCAAGGCATTTACGGG
AGAAAAAATCGGCTCAAACATGAAGAAATGAAATGACTGAGTCAGCCGAGAAGAATTTCCCCGCTTATTC
GCACCTTCCCTAACTCACATTAATTGCGTTGCGCTCACTGCCAATTGCTTTCCAGTCGGGAAACCTGTCG
TGCCAGCTGCATTAATGAATCGGCCAACGCGCGGGGAGAGGCGGTTTGCGTATTGGGCGCTCTTCCGCTT
CCTCGCTCACTGACTCGCTGCGCTCGGTCGTTCGGCTGCGGCGAGCGGTATCAGCTCACTCAAAGGCGGT
AATACGGTTATCCACAGAATCAGGGGATAACGCAGGAAAGAACATGTGAGCAAAAGGCCAGCAAAAGGCC
AGGAACCGTAAAAAGGCCGCGTTGCTGGCGTTTTTCCATAGGCTCCGCCCCCCTGACGAGCATCACAAAA
ATCGACGCTCAAGTCAGAGGTGGCGAAACCCGACAGGACTATAAAGATACCAGGCGTTTCCCCCTGGAAG
CTCCCTCGTGCGCTCTCCTGTTCCGACCCTGCCGCTTACCGGATACCTGTCCGCCTTTCTCCCTTCGGGA
AGCGTGGCGCTTTCTCATAGCTCACGCTGTAGGTATCTCAGTTCGGTGTAGGTCGTTCGCTCCAAGCTGG
GCTGTGTGCACGAACCCCCCGTTCAGCCCGACCGCTGCGCCTTATCCGGTAACTATCGTCTTGAGTCCAA
CCCGGTAAGACACGACTTATCGCCACTGGCAGCAGCCACTGGTAACAGGATTAGCAGAGCGAGGTATGTA
GGCGGTGCTACAGAGTTCTTGAAGTGGTGGCCTAACTACGGCTACACTAGAAGAACAGTATTTGGTATCT
GCGCTCTGCTGAAGCCAGTTACCTTCGGAAAAAGAGTTGGTAGCTCTTGATCCGGCAAACAAACCACCGC
TGGTAGCGGTGGTTTTTTTGTTTGCAAGCAGCAGATTACGCGCAGAAAAAAAGGATCTCAAGAAGATCCT
TTGATCTTTTCTACGGGGTCTGACGCTCAGTGGAACGAAAACTCACGTTAAGGGATTTTGGTCATGAGAT
TATCAAAAAGGATCTTCACCTAGATCCTTTTAAATTAAAAATGAAGTTTTAAATCAATCTAAAGTATATA
TGAGTAAACTTGGTCTGACAGTTACCAATGCTTAATCAGTGAGGCACCTATCTCAGCGATCTGTCTATTT
CGTTCATCCATAGTTGCCTGACTCCCCGTCGTGTAGATAACTACGATACGGGAGGGCTTACCATCTGGCC
CCAGTGCTGCAATGATACCGCGAGACCCACGCTCACCGGCTCCAGATTTATCAGCAATAAACCAGCCAGC
CGGAAGGGCCGAGCGCAGAAGTGGTCCTGCAACTTTATCCGCCTCCATCCAGTCTATTAATTGTTGCCGG
GAAGCTAGAGTAAGTAGTTCGCCAGTTAATAGTTTGCGCAACGTTGTTGCCATTGCTACAGGCATCGTGG
TGTCACGCTCGTCGTTTGGTATGGCTTCATTCAGCTCCGGTTCCCAACGATCAAGGCGAGTTACATGATC
CCCCATGTTGTGCAAAAAAGCGGTTAGCTCCTTCGGTCCTCCGATCGTTGTCAGAAGTAAGTTGGCCGCA
GTGTTATCACTCATGGTTATGGCAGCACTGCATAATTCTCTTACTGTCATGCCATCCGTAAGATGCTTTT
CTGTGACTGGTGAGTACTCAACCAAGTCATTCTGAGAATAGTGTATGCGGCGACCGAGTTGCTCTTGCCC
GGCGTCAATACGGGATAATACCGCGCCACATAGCAGAACTTTAAAAGTGCTCATCATTGGAAAACGTTCT
TCGGGGCGAAAACTCTCAAGGATCTTACCGCTGTTGAGATCCAGTTCGATGTAACCCACTCGTGCACCCA
ACTGATCTTCAGCATCTTTTACTTTCACCAGCGTTTCTGGGTGAGCAAAAACAGGAAGGCAAAATGCCGC
AAAAAAGGGAATAAGGGCGACACGGAAATGTTGAATACTCATACTCTTCCTTTTTCAATATTATTGAAGC
ATTTATCAGGGTTATTGTCTCATGAGCGGATACATATTTGAATGTATTTAGAAAAATAAACAAATAGGGG
TTCCGCGCACATTTCCCCGAAAAGTGCCACCTGACGTCTAAGAAACCATTATTATCATGACATTAACCTA
TAAAAATAGGCGTATCACGAGGCCGCCCCTGCAGCCGAATTATATTATTTTTGCCAAATAATTTTTAACA
AAAGCTCTGAAGTCTTCTTCATTTAAATTCTTAGATGATACTTCATCTGGAAAATTGTCCCAATTAGTAG
CATCACGCTGTGAGTAAGTTCTAAACCATTTTTTTATTGTTGTATTATCTCTAATCTTACTACTCGATGA
GTTTTCGGTATTATCTCTATTTTTAACTTGGAGCAGGTTCCATTCATTGTTTTTTTCATCATAGTGAATA
AAATCAACTGCTTTAACACTTGTGCCTGAACACCATATCCATCCGGCG
Features (pLannotate 1.2.2; 11 found; start..end, strand, type, name):
      1..19      +  promoter       T7 promoter: promoter for bacteriophage T7 RNA polymerase
     68..940     -  CDS            Bod1l (fragment): BD1L1_MOUSE - Also known as Kiaa1327 From Mus musculus (Mouse).
    942..1322    -  CDS            eco47IR (fragment): T2E7_ECOLX - Protein predicted: Swiss-Prot protein existence level 4. Recognizes the double-stranded sequence GGWCC and cleaves after G-1. From Escherichia coli.
   1375..1405    -  promoter       lac UV5 promoter: E. coli lac promoter with an "up" mutation
   1431..1502    -  CDS            yghO (fragment) (sequence partly withheld): YGHO_ECOLI - Experimental evidence at transcript level: Swiss-Prot protein existence level 2. From Escherichia coli (strain K12).
   1501..2478    +  CDS            insH10 (sequence withheld): INH10_ECOLI - Protein inferred from homology: Swiss-Prot protein existence level 3. Involved in the transposition of the insertion sequence IS5. From Escherichia coli (strain K12).
   2665..2748    -  CDS            lacI (fragment): lac repressor; lacI; The lac repressor binds to the lac operator to inhibit transcription in E. coli. This inhibition can be relieved by adding lactose or isopropyl-β-D-thiogalactopyranoside (IPTG).
   2931..3519    -  rep_origin     ori: high-copy-number ColE1/pMB1/pBR322/pUC origin of replication
   3690..4550    -  CDS            AmpR: β-lactamase; bla; confers resistance to ampicillin, carbenicillin, and related antibiotics
   4551..4655    -  promoter       AmpR promoter: bla
   4761..5045    -  CDS            eco47IR (fragment): T2E7_ECOLX - Protein predicted: Swiss-Prot protein existence level 4. Recognizes the double-stranded sequence GGWCC and cleaves after G-1. From Escherichia coli.
