[The description below was written by a language model from this plasmid's Addgene catalogue record and pLannotate feature annotations shown in this document.]
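Description:
pJET1.2_Bod1l_Anti-Sense is a small bacterial cloning plasmid that serves as an in vitro transcription template for an antisense in situ hybridization riboprobe against mouse Bod1l (biorientation of chromosomes in cell division 1-like). It is built on the commercial pJET1.2/blunt positive-selection vector. Propagation in E. coli relies on a high-copy ColE1/pUC-type origin, and selection on the β-lactamase (AmpR) gene with its native promoter, which confers ampicillin resistance.

The payload is an 873 bp fragment of the Mus musculus Bod1l coding sequence, inserted by blunt-end ligation at the EcoRV site, which was destroyed on both sides. This site lies within eco47IR, a lethal restriction endonuclease gene driven by a lac UV5 promoter. Insertion splits the gene, seen as the two eco47IR fragments flanking the insert in the annotation, so only recombinant clones survive. The T7 promoter sits immediately upstream of the insert, and the Bod1l fragment is annotated on the opposite strand. Transcription by T7 RNA polymerase therefore yields RNA complementary to the Bod1l mRNA, consistent with the antisense designation. The stated use is probe synthesis for detecting Bod1l expression by in situ hybridization.

The sequenced record is 5,046 nt, whereas the catalogue lists a total size of 3,847 bp. The feature table shows a complete insH10 (IS5 transposase) reading frame next to a short yghO fragment, between the lac UV5 promoter and the origin. This suggests that an E. coli IS5 insertion sequence is present in the sequenced backbone and accounts for most of the difference. It lies outside the T7 promoter–insert region.
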