Addgene plasmid #124444: pJET1.2_Bod1l_Anti-Sense
Purpose: Plasmid for anti-sense in situ probe in vitro transcription
Depositing lab: Yingguang Frank Chan. Depositing organization: Max Planck Institute for Developmental Biology. Publication: An integrative genomic analysis of the Longshanks selection experiment for longer limbs in mice. Castro JP, Yancoskie MN, Marchini M, Belohlavy S, Hiramatsu L, Kucka M, Beluch WH, Naumann R, Skuplik I, Cobb J, Barton NH, Rolian C, Chan YF. Elife. 2019 Jun 6;8:e42014. doi: 10.7554/eLife.42014. PubMed 31169497.
Backbone
  Vector backbone: pJET1.2/blunt
  Backbone manufacturer: Thermo Scientific (CloneJET PCR Cloning Kit)
  Backbone size w/o insert (bp): 2974
  Total vector size (bp): 3847
  Vector type: In situ probe
Growth in bacteria
  Bacterial resistance: Ampicillin, 100 μg/mL
  Growth temperature: 37°C
  Growth strain: DH5alpha
  Copy number: High Copy
Gene/Insert
  Gene/Insert name: Biorientation of chromosomes in cell division 1-like (alt name: Bod1l)
  Species: M. musculus (mouse)
  Insert size (bp): 873
  Entrez Gene: Bod1l (a.k.a. A230054D04Rik, AI853319, FAM44A, mKIAA1327)
  Promoter: T7
  Cloning method: Restriction Enzyme; 5′ cloning site EcoRV (destroyed during cloning); 3′ cloning site EcoRV (destroyed during cloning)
  Sequencing primers: 5′ CGACTCACTATAGGGAGAGCGGC; 3′ AAGAACATCGATTTTCCATGGCAG
Terms and licenses: Academic/Nonprofit Terms; Industry Terms: Not Available to Industry
How to cite: pJET1.2_Bod1l_Anti-Sense was a gift from Yingguang Frank Chan (Addgene plasmid # 124444 ; http://n2t.net/addgene:124444 ; RRID:Addgene_124444)
